Addgene plasmid #194618: pVY-3 sfGFP-tag3
Purpose: fluorescent proteins with cationic peptide tags to promote biomolecular condensate formation in E. coli
Depositing lab: Allie Obermeyer. Depositing organization: Columbia University. Publication: Intracellular phase separation of globular proteins facilitated by short cationic peptides. Yeong V, Wang JW, Horn JM, Obermeyer AC. Nat Commun. 2022 Dec 22;13(1):7882. doi: 10.1038/s41467-022-35529-2. PubMed 36550144.
Backbone
  Vector backbone: pETDuet
  Total vector size (bp): 5971
  Vector type: Bacterial Expression
Growth in bacteria
  Bacterial resistance: Ampicillin, 100 μg/mL
  Growth temperature: 37°C
  Growth strain: DH5alpha
  Copy number: High Copy
Gene/Insert
  Gene/Insert name: sfGFP-K(GGSKKRKKR)3 (alt name: sfGFP-tag3)
  Promoter: T7
  Tag / fusion protein: KGGSKKRKKRGGSKKRKKRGGSKKRKKR (C terminal on insert); MGHHHHHGGA (N terminal on insert)
  Cloning method: Restriction Enzyme; 5′ cloning site NcoI (not destroyed); 3′ cloning site XhoI (not destroyed)
  Sequencing primers: 5′ T7; 3′ T7-term
Terms and licenses: Academic/Nonprofit Terms; Industry Terms: Not Available to Industry
Depositor comments: Please visit https://www.biorxiv.org/content/10.1101/2021.07.08.450573v1 for bioRxiv preprint.
How to cite: pVY-3 sfGFP-tag3 was a gift from Allie Obermeyer (Addgene plasmid # 194618 ; http://n2t.net/addgene:194618 ; RRID:Addgene_194618)
