[The description below was written by a language model from this plasmid's Addgene catalogue record and pLannotate feature annotations shown in this document.]
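Description:
pVY-3 sfGFP-tag3 is a bacterial expression plasmid of about 6 kb built on the pETDuet backbone for producing a tagged superfolder GFP in E. coli. It replicates from a ColE1/pBR322-type origin and retains the rop gene and bom mobility region of pBR322. The catalogue lists it as high copy, although rop normally acts to restrain copy number. Selection is by ampicillin through the β-lactamase gene, and an f1 origin is also present. Short tetracycline-resistance fragments in the annotation are nonfunctional backbone remnants.

The insert, cloned between NcoI and XhoI, is driven by a T7 promoter with an adjacent lac operator and the phage T7 gene 10 ribosome binding site, and it ends at a T7 terminator. The plasmid-borne lacI gene supplies the repressor, so expression should be IPTG-inducible in a host that provides T7 RNA polymerase. The record names only a cloning strain for propagation and does not state an expression strain. The encoded protein is superfolder GFP with a short N-terminal histidine tag and a C-terminal cationic peptide made of three repeats of a flexible glycine-serine linker followed by a lysine/arginine-rich motif. The S-Tag and SET1 fragments annotated downstream of the insert appear to be residual pETDuet sequence. The record does not say whether they are translated, and they are not listed as part of the fusion.

According to the stated purpose, the plasmid belongs to a series of fluorescent proteins carrying cationic peptide tags. The series tests whether such short charged tags can promote intracellular phase separation and biomolecular condensate formation of a globular protein in E. coli, with GFP fluorescence reporting the protein's localisation.
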