Features (pLannotate 1.2.2; 19 found; start..end, strand, type, name):
    174..365     -  CDS            rop: Rop protein, which maintains plasmids at low copy number; rop
    382..762     +  CDS            YPB1_ECOLX: Protein predicted: Swiss-Prot protein existence level 4. From Escherichia coli.
    824..888     -  CDS            TcR (fragment): tetracycline efflux protein; tet; confers resistance to tetracycline
    903..924     -  protein_bind   CAP binding site: CAP binding activates transcription in the presence of cAMP. E. coli catabolite activator protein
    937..2019    -  CDS            lacI: lac repressor; lacI; The lac repressor binds to the lac operator to inhibit transcription in E. coli. This inhibition can be relieved by adding lactose or isopropyl-β-D-thiogalactopyranoside (IPTG).
   2020..2097    -  promoter       lacI promoter: lacI
   2105..2384    -  CDS            TcR (fragment): tetracycline efflux protein; tet; confers resistance to tetracycline
   2410..2428    +  promoter       T7 promoter: promoter for bacteriophage T7 RNA polymerase
   2429..2453    +  protein_bind   lac operator: The lac repressor binds to the lac operator to inhibit transcription in E. coli. This inhibition can be relieved by adding lactose or isopropyl-β-D-thiogalactopyranoside (IPTG). lac repressor encoded by lacI
   2468..2490    +  RBS            RBS: efficient ribosome binding site from bacteriophage T7 gene 10 (Olins and Rangwala, 1989)
   2530..3240    +  CDS            Superfolder GFP: Superfolder GFP is a basic (constitutively fluorescent) green fluorescent protein published in 2005, derived from Aequorea victoria. It is reported to be a very rapidly-maturing weak dimer.
   3343..3384    +  CDS            S-Tag (fragment): affinity and epitope tag derived from pancreatic ribonuclease A
   3414..3431    +  CDS            SET1 (fragment): solubility-enhancement tag derived from T7 phage gene 10B
   3439..3486    +  terminator     T7 terminator: transcription terminator for bacteriophage T7 RNA polymerase
   3523..3978    +  rep_origin     f1 ori (sequence partly withheld): f1 bacteriophage origin of replication; arrow indicates direction of (+) strand synthesis
   4093..4953    -  CDS            AmpR: β-lactamase; bla; confers resistance to ampicillin, carbenicillin, and related antibiotics
   4954..5046    -  promoter       AmpR promoter: bla
   5127..5715    +  rep_origin     ori: high-copy-number ColE1/pMB1/pBR322/pUC origin of replication
   5901..72      -  misc_feature   bom (across the origin): basis of mobility region from pBR322
>Addgene plasmid #194618 | pVY-3 sfGFP-tag3 | addgene full sequence | sequence record 382878 | Addgene NGS Result
AATCTGCTCTGATGCCGCATAGTTAAGCCAGTATACACTCCGCTATCGCTACGTGACTGGGTCATGGCTG
CGCCCCGACACCCGCCAACACCCGCTGACGCGCCCTGACGGGCTTGTCTGCTCCCGGCATCCGCTTACAG
ACAAGCTGTGACCGTCTCCGGGAGCTGCATGTGTCAGAGGTTTTCACCGTCATCACCGAAACGCGCGAGG
CAGCTGCGGTAAAGCTCATCAGCGTGGTCGTGAAGCGATTCACAGATGTCTGCCTGTTCATCCGCGTCCA
GCTCGTTGAGTTTCTCCAGAAGCGTTAATGTCTGGCTTCTGATAAAGCGGGCCATGTTAAGGGCGGTTTT
TTCCTGTTTGGTCACTGATGCCTCCGTGTAAGGGGGATTTCTGTTCATGGGGGTAATGATACCGATGAAA
CGAGAGAGGATGCTCACGATACGGGTTACTGATGATGAACATGCCCGGTTACTGGAACGTTGTGAGGGTA
AACAACTGGCGGTATGGATGCGGCGGGACCAGAGAAAAATCACTCAGGGTCAATGCCAGCGCTTCGTTAA
TACAGATGTAGGTGTTCCACAGGGTAGCCAGCAGCATCCTGCGATGCAGATCCGGAACATAATGGTGCAG
GGCGCTGACTTCCGCGTTTCCAGACTTTACGAAACACGGAAACCGAAGACCATTCATGTTGTTGCTCAGG
TCGCAGACGTTTTGCAGCAGCAGTCGCTTCACGTTCGCTCGCGTATCGGTGATTCATTCTGCTAACCAGT
AAGGCAACCCCGCCAGCCTAGCCGGGTCCTCAACGACAGGAGCACGATCATGCTAGTCATGCCCCGCGCC
CACCGGAAGGAGCTGACTGGGTTGAAGGCTCTCAAGGGCATCGGTCGAGATCCCGGTGCCTAATGAGTGA
GCTAACTTACATTAATTGCGTTGCGCTCACTGCCCGCTTTCCAGTCGGGAAACCTGTCGTGCCAGCTGCA
TTAATGAATCGGCCAACGCGCGGGGAGAGGCGGTTTGCGTATTGGGCGCCAGGGTGGTTTTTCTTTTCAC
CAGTGAGACGGGCAACAGCTGATTGCCCTTCACCGCCTGGCCCTGAGAGAGTTGCAGCAAGCGGTCCACG
CTGGTTTGCCCCAGCAGGCGAAAATCCTGTTTGATGGTGGTTAACGGCGGGATATAACATGAGCTGTCTT
CGGTATCGTCGTATCCCACTACCGAGATGTCCGCACCAACGCGCAGCCCGGACTCGGTAATGGCGCGCAT
TGCGCCCAGCGCCATCTGATCGTTGGCAACCAGCATCGCAGTGGGAACGATGCCCTCATTCAGCATTTGC
ATGGTTTGTTGAAAACCGGACATGGCACTCCAGTCGCCTTCCCGTTCCGCTATCGGCTGAATTTGATTGC
GAGTGAGATATTTATGCCAGCCAGCCAGACGCAGACGCGCCGAGACAGAACTTAATGGGCCCGCTAACAG
CGCGATTTGCTGGTGACCCAATGCGACCAGATGCTCCACGCCCAGTCGCGTACCGTCTTCATGGGAGAAA
ATAATACTGTTGATGGGTGTCTGGTCAGAGACATCAAGAAATAACGCCGGAACATTAGTGCAGGCAGCTT
CCACAGCAATGGCATCCTGGTCATCCAGCGGATAGTTAATGATCAGCCCACTGACGCGTTGCGCGAGAAG
ATTGTGCACCGCCGCTTTACAGGCTTCGACGCCGCTTCGTTCTACCATCGACACCACCACGCTGGCACCC
AGTTGATCGGCGCGAGATTTAATCGCCGCGACAATTTGCGACGGCGCGTGCAGGGCCAGACTGGAGGTGG
CAACGCCAATCAGCAACGACTGTTTGCCCGCCAGTTGTTGTGCCACGCGGTTGGGAATGTAATTCAGCTC
CGCCATCGCCGCTTCCACTTTTTCCCGCGTTTTCGCAGAAACGTGGCTGGCCTGGTTCACCACGCGGGAA
ACGGTCTGATAAGAGACACCGGCATACTCTGCGACATCGTATAACGTTACTGGTTTCACATTCACCACCC
TGAATTGACTCTCTTCCGGGCGCTATCATGCCATACCGCGAAAGGTTTTGCGCCATTCGATGGTGTCCGG
GATCTCGACGCTCTCCCTTATGCGACTCCTGCATTAGGAAGCAGCCCAGTAGTAGGTTGAGGCCGTTGAG
CACCGCCGCCGCAAGGAATGGTGCATGCAAGGAGATGGCGCCCAACAGTCCCCCGGCCACGGGGCCTGCC
ACCATACCCACGCCGAAACAAGCGCTCATGAGCCCGAAGTGGCGAGCCCGATCTTCCCCATCGGTGATGT
CGGCGATATAGGCGCCAGCAACCGCACCTGTGGCGCCGGTGATGCCGGCCACGATGCGTCCGGCGTAGAG
GATCGAGATCGATCTCGATCCCGCGAAATTAATACGACTCACTATAGGGGAATTGTGAGCGGATAACAAT
TCCCCTCTAGAAATAATTTTGTTTAACTTTAAGAAGGAGATATACCATGGGTCATCACCACCACCATCAC
GGTGGCGCTAGCAAAGGTGAAGAGCTGTTTACGGGTGTAGTACCGATCTTAGTGGAATTAGACGGCGACG
TGAACGGTCACAAATTTAGCGTGCGCGGCGAAGGCGAAGGTGACGCTACCAATGGTAAATTGACCCTGAA
GTTTATTTGCACAACAGGCAAATTACCCGTTCCGTGGCCCACCTTAGTGACCACCCTGACCTATGGCGTT
CAGTGCTTCAGTCGTTACCCAGATCATATGAAACAACACGATTTTTTCAAATCAGCCATGCCTGAAGGAT
ATGTTCAAGAGCGTACAATCAGCTTCAAGGACGATGGCACCTATAAAACGCGTGCGGAAGTGAAATTTGA
AGGCGACACATTAGTAAACCGTATCGAACTGAAAGGTATCGACTTCAAAGAAGACGGCAACATTTTAGGC
CATAAGCTGGAATATAACTTTAATTCTCATAACGTGTATATTACGGCCGATAAACAGAAAAACGGTATCA
AGGCAAATTTCAAAATTCGCCATAACGTGGAAGACGGCAGCGTTCAATTAGCGGATCATTATCAACAAAA
CACGCCGATTGGTGACGGGCCTGTACTGTTACCTGACAACCACTACCTGAGCACCCAGTCAGCACTGAGC
AAAGATCCGAACGAAAAACGCGATCACATGGTTCTGTTAGAATTCGTGACCGCTGCAGGCATTACTCACG
GAATGGACGAGCTGTACAAGAAAGGCGGTTCAAAGAAAAGGAAGAAAAGAGGCGGTAGCAAAAAGCGTAA
GAAGCGTGGCGGTAGCAAAAAGCGTAAGAAGCGTTAATAACTCGAGTCTGGTAAAGAAACCGCTGCTGCG
AAATTTGAACGCCAGCACATGGACTCGTCTACTAGCGCAGCTTAATTAACCTAGGCTGCTGCCACCGCTG
AGCAATAACTAGCATAACCCCTTGGGGCCTCTAAACGGGTCTTGAGGGGTTTTTTGCTGAAAGGAGGAAC
TATATCCGGATTGGCGAATGGG
[124 nt withheld, positions 3523-3646]
C
[91 nt withheld, positions 3648-3738]
A
[49 nt withheld, positions 3740-3788]
CCTTTGACGTTGGAGTCCACGTTCTTT
[37 nt withheld, positions 3816-3852]
ACCCTATCTCGGTCTATTCTTTTGATTTATAAGGGATTTTGCCGATTTCGGCCTATTGGTTAAAAAATGA
GCTGATTTAACAAAAATTTAACGCGAATTTTAACAAAATATTAACGTTTACAATTTCTGGCGGCACGATG
GCATGAGATTATCAAAAAGGATCTTCACCTAGATCCTTTTAAATTAAAAATGAAGTTTTAAATCAATCTA
AAGTATATATGAGTAAACTTGGTCTGACAGTTACCAATGCTTAATCAGTGAGGCACCTATCTCAGCGATC
TGTCTATTTCGTTCATCCATAGTTGCCTGACTCCCCGTCGTGTAGATAACTACGATACGGGAGGGCTTAC
CATCTGGCCCCAGTGCTGCAATGATACCGCGAGACCCACGCTCACCGGCTCCAGATTTATCAGCAATAAA
CCAGCCAGCCGGAAGGGCCGAGCGCAGAAGTGGTCCTGCAACTTTATCCGCCTCCATCCAGTCTATTAAT
TGTTGCCGGGAAGCTAGAGTAAGTAGTTCGCCAGTTAATAGTTTGCGCAACGTTGTTGCCATTGCTACAG
GCATCGTGGTGTCACGCTCGTCGTTTGGTATGGCTTCATTCAGCTCCGGTTCCCAACGATCAAGGCGAGT
TACATGATCCCCCATGTTGTGCAAAAAAGCGGTTAGCTCCTTCGGTCCTCCGATCGTTGTCAGAAGTAAG
TTGGCCGCAGTGTTATCACTCATGGTTATGGCAGCACTGCATAATTCTCTTACTGTCATGCCATCCGTAA
GATGCTTTTCTGTGACTGGTGAGTACTCAACCAAGTCATTCTGAGAATAGTGTATGCGGCGACCGAGTTG
CTCTTGCCCGGCGTCAATACGGGATAATACCGCGCCACATAGCAGAACTTTAAAAGTGCTCATCATTGGA
AAACGTTCTTCGGGGCGAAAACTCTCAAGGATCTTACCGCTGTTGAGATCCAGTTCGATGTAACCCACTC
GTGCACCCAACTGATCTTCAGCATCTTTTACTTTCACCAGCGTTTCTGGGTGAGCAAAAACAGGAAGGCA
AAATGCCGCAAAAAAGGGAATAAGGGCGACACGGAAATGTTGAATACTCATACTCTTCCTTTTTCAATCA
TGATTGAAGCATTTATCAGGGTTATTGTCTCATGAGCGGATACATATTTGAATGTATTTAGAAAAATAAA
CAAATAGGTCATGACCAAAATCCCTTAACGTGAGTTTTCGTTCCACTGAGCGTCAGACCCCGTAGAAAAG
ATCAAAGGATCTTCTTGAGATCCTTTTTTTCTGCGCGTAATCTGCTGCTTGCAAACAAAAAAACCACCGC
TACCAGCGGTGGTTTGTTTGCCGGATCAAGAGCTACCAACTCTTTTTCCGAAGGTAACTGGCTTCAGCAG
AGCGCAGATACCAAATACTGTCCTTCTAGTGTAGCCGTAGTTAGGCCACCACTTCAAGAACTCTGTAGCA
CCGCCTACATACCTCGCTCTGCTAATCCTGTTACCAGTGGCTGCTGCCAGTGGCGATAAGTCGTGTCTTA
CCGGGTTGGACTCAAGACGATAGTTACCGGATAAGGCGCAGCGGTCGGGCTGAACGGGGGGTTCGTGCAC
ACAGCCCAGCTTGGAGCGAACGACCTACACCGAACTGAGATACCTACAGCGTGAGCTATGAGAAAGCGCC
ACGCTTCCCGAAGGGAGAAAGGCGGACAGGTATCCGGTAAGCGGCAGGGTCGGAACAGGAGAGCGCACGA
GGGAGCTTCCAGGGGGAAACGCCTGGTATCTTTATAGTCCTGTCGGGTTTCGCCACCTCTGACTTGAGCG
TCGATTTTTGTGATGCTCGTCAGGGGGGCGGAGCCTATGGAAAAACGCCAGCAACGCGGCCTTTTTACGG
TTCCTGGCCTTTTGCTGGCCTTTTGCTCACATGTTCTTTCCTGCGTTATCCCCTGATTCTGTGGATAACC
GTATTACCGCCTTTGAGTGAGCTGATACCGCTCGCCGCAGCCGAACGACCGAGCGCAGCGAGTCAGTGAG
CGAGGAAGCGGAAGAGCGCCTGATGCGGTATTTTCTCCTTACGCATCTGTGCGGTATTTCACACCGCAAT
GGTGCACTCTCAGTAC
